Addgene plasmid #111106: pCR1271
Purpose: Expresses FANCI_-_89787239.23-P1P2 sgRNA in pCR1068
Depositing lab: Jacob Corn. Depositing organization: University of California, Berkeley. Publication: CRISPR-Cas9 genome editing in human cells occurs via the Fanconi anemia pathway. Richardson CD, Kazane KR, Feng SJ, Zelin E, Bray NL, Schafer AJ, Floor SN, Corn JE. Nat Genet. 2018 Aug;50(8):1132-1139. doi: 10.1038/s41588-018-0174-0. Epub 2018 Jul 27. PubMed 30054595.
Backbone
  Vector backbone: pCR1068
  Vector type: Lentiviral
Growth in bacteria
  Bacterial resistance: Ampicillin, 100 μg/mL
  Growth temperature: 37°C
  Growth strain: NEB Stable
  Copy number: High Copy
Gene/Insert
  Gene/Insert name: FANCI gRNA
  gRNA/shRNA sequence: GGTGGCGGCGTTGGGTTGAG
  Species: H. sapiens (human)
  Entrez Gene: FANCI (a.k.a. KIAA1794)
  Cloning method: Restriction Enzyme; 5′ cloning site Unknown (unknown if destroyed)
Terms and licenses: Academic/Nonprofit Terms; Industry Terms: Not Available to Industry
How to cite: pCR1271 was a gift from Jacob Corn (Addgene plasmid # 111106 ; http://n2t.net/addgene:111106 ; RRID:Addgene_111106)
