[The description below was written by a language model from this plasmid's Addgene catalogue record and pLannotate feature annotations shown in this document.]
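Description:
pCR1271 is a lentiviral guide RNA expression plasmid built on the pCR1068 backbone and carrying a single guide directed at human FANCI, a Fanconi anemia pathway gene. The guide's name, with its "P1P2" suffix and genomic coordinate, resembles the naming used for promoter-targeted CRISPRi/a library guides, although the record itself states only that the plasmid expresses this sgRNA. It is propagated in E. coli through a high-copy ColE1/pUC-type origin with ampicillin selection (AmpR under its own bla promoter). A recombination-limiting strain is listed for growth, as is common for plasmids with repeated LTRs.

The viral portion has a CMV enhancer/promoter fused to a truncated HIV-1 5' LTR, which drives genomic RNA production in packaging cells. It is followed by the Ψ packaging signal with a gag fragment, the RRE for Rev-dependent export, and the cPPT/CTS. Downstream lies the sgRNA cassette, annotated only through a fragment of the S. pyogenes tracrRNA scaffold. The promoter driving the guide is not annotated in the feature table and is not stated in the record. An EF-1α promoter then drives a puromycin resistance gene followed by mEGFP, allowing drug selection and fluorescent tracking of transduced cells. The linker joining these two coding sequences is not annotated. Two loxP sites in the same orientation flank the region spanning the sgRNA scaffold through mEGFP, so Cre recombinase could in principle excise the cassette. A WPRE enhances transcript expression ahead of a nef fragment and the truncated 3' LTR. The associated study examined the role of the Fanconi anemia pathway in Cas9 genome editing in human cells, consistent with using this construct to perturb FANCI.
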