Features (pLannotate 1.2.2; 23 found; start..end, strand, type, name):
      8..387     +  enhancer       CMV enhancer: human cytomegalovirus immediate early enhancer
    388..587     +  promoter       CMV promoter: human cytomegalovirus (CMV) immediate early promoter
    605..785     +  LTR            5' LTR (truncated): truncated 5' long terminal repeat (LTR) from HIV-1
    832..957     +  misc_feature   HIV-1 Ψ: packaging signal of human immunodeficiency virus type 1
    941..1279    +  CDS            HIV-1 gag (fragment): gag protein from human immunodeficiency virus 1; gag
   1454..1687    +  misc_feature   RRE: The Rev response element (RRE) of HIV-1 allows for Rev-dependent mRNA export from the nucleus to the cytoplasm.
   2064..2164    +  CDS            Rev (fragment): human immunodeficiency virus 1 (HIV-1) Rev protein; rev; enhances nuclear export of unspliced and incompletely spliced viral mRNAs
   2214..2331    +  misc_feature   cPPT/CTS: central polypurine tract and central termination sequence of HIV-1
   2592..2625    +  protein_bind   loxP: Cre-mediated recombination occurs in the 8-bp core sequence (GCATACAT). Cre recombinase
   2750..2817    +  misc_RNA       tracrRNA (fragment): trans-activating CRISPR RNA for the Streptococcus pyogenes CRISPR/Cas9 system
   2890..4061    +  promoter       EF-1α promoter: strong constitutive promoter for human elongation factor EF-1α
   4073..4669    +  CDS            PuroR: puromycin N-acetyltransferase; pac from Streptomyces alboniger; confers resistance to puromycin
   4745..5464    +  CDS            mEGFP: enhanced GFP with monomerizing A206K mutation (Zacharias et al., 2002) mammalian codon-optimized
   5484..5517    +  protein_bind   loxP: Cre-mediated recombination occurs in the 8-bp core sequence (GCATACAT). Cre recombinase
   5550..5573    +  misc_feature   MCS (fragment): pBluescript multiple cloning site
   5573..6161    +  misc_feature   WPRE: woodchuck hepatitis virus posttranscriptional regulatory element
   6162..6181    +  misc_feature   MCS (fragment): pBluescript multiple cloning site
   6183..6683    +  CDS            nef (fragment): NEF_HV1LA - Experimental evidence at protein level: Swiss-Prot protein existence level 1. Extracellular Nef protein targets CD4(+) T-lymphocytes for apoptosis by interacting with CXCR4 surface receptors. From Human immunodeficiency virus type 1 group M subtype B (isolate Lai) (HIV-1).
   6690..6870    +  LTR            5' LTR (truncated): truncated 5' long terminal repeat (LTR) from HIV-1
   6932..7520    -  rep_origin     ori: high-copy-number ColE1/pMB1/pBR322/pUC origin of replication
   7691..8551    -  CDS            AmpR: β-lactamase; bla; confers resistance to ampicillin, carbenicillin, and related antibiotics
   8552..8656    -  promoter       AmpR promoter: bla
   8715..8767    -  misc_feature   bom (fragment): basis of mobility region from pBR322
>Addgene plasmid #111106 | pCR1271 | addgene full sequence | sequence record 211898 | Addgene NGS Result
ACGCGTTGACATTGATTATTGACTAGTTATTAATAGTAATCAATTACGGGGTCATTAGTTCATAGCCCAT
ATATGGAGTTCCGCGTTACATAACTTACGGTAAATGGCCCGCCTGGCTGACCGCCCAACGACCCCCGCCC
ATTGACGTCAATAATGACGTATGTTCCCATAGTAACGCCAATAGGGACTTTCCATTGACGTCAATGGGTG
GAGTATTTACGGTAAACTGCCCACTTGGCAGTACATCAAGTGTATCATATGCCAAGTACGCCCCCTATTG
ACGTCAATGACGGTAAATGGCCCGCCTGGCATTATGCCCAGTACATGACCTTATGGGACTTTCCTACTTG
GCAGTACATCTACGTATTAGTCATCGCTATTACCATGGTGATGCGGTTTTGGCAGTACATCAATGGGCGT
GGATAGCGGTTTGACTCACGGGGATTTCCAAGTCTCCACCCCATTGACGTCAATGGGAGTTTGTTTTGGC
ACCAAAATCAACGGGACTTTCCAAAATGTCGTAACAACTCCGCCCCATTGACGCAAATGGGCGGTAGGCG
TGTACGGTGGGAGGTCTATATAAGCAGCGCGTTTTGCCTGTACTGGGTCTCTCTGGTTAGACCAGATCTG
AGCCTGGGAGCTCTCTGGCTAACTAGGGAACCCACTGCTTAAGCCTCAATAAAGCTTGCCTTGAGTGCTT
CAAGTAGTGTGTGCCCGTCTGTTGTGTGACTCTGGTAACTAGAGATCCCTCAGACCCTTTTAGTCAGTGT
GGAAAATCTCTAGCAGTGGCGCCCGAACAGGGACTTGAAAGCGAAAGGGAAACCAGAGGAGCTCTCTCGA
CGCAGGACTCGGCTTGCTGAAGCGCGCACGGCAAGAGGCGAGGGGCGGCGACTGGTGAGTACGCCAAAAA
TTTTGACTAGCGGAGGCTAGAAGGAGAGAGATGGGTGCGAGAGCGTCAGTATTAAGCGGGGGAGAATTAG
ATCGCGATGGGAAAAAATTCGGTTAAGGCCAGGGGGAAAGAAAAAATATAAATTAAAACATATAGTATGG
GCAAGCAGGGAGCTAGAACGATTCGCAGTTAATCCTGGCCTGTTAGAAACATCAGAAGGCTGTAGACAAA
TACTGGGACAGCTACAACCATCCCTTCAGACAGGATCAGAAGAACTTAGATCATTATATAATACAGTAGC
AACCCTCTATTGTGTGCATCAAAGGATAGAGATAAAAGACACCAAGGAAGCTTTAGACAAGATAGAGGAA
GAGCAAAACAAAAGTAAGACCACCGCACAGCAAGCGGCCGGCCGCTGATCTTCAGACCTGGAGGAGGAGA
TATGAGGGACAATTGGAGAAGTGAATTATATAAATATAAAGTAGTAAAAATTGAACCATTAGGAGTAGCA
CCCACCAAGGCAAAGAGAAGAGTGGTGCAGAGAGAAAAAAGAGCAGTGGGAATAGGAGCTTTGTTCCTTG
GGTTCTTGGGAGCAGCAGGAAGCACTATGGGCGCAGCGTCAATGACGCTGACGGTACAGGCCAGACAATT
ATTGTCTGGTATAGTGCAGCAGCAGAACAATTTGCTGAGGGCTATTGAGGCGCAACAGCATCTGTTGCAA
CTCACAGTCTGGGGCATCAAGCAGCTCCAGGCAAGAATCCTGGCTGTGGAAAGATACCTAAAGGATCAAC
AGCTCCTGGGGATTTGGGGTTGCTCTGGAAAACTCATTTGCACCACTGCTGTGCCTTGGAATGCTAGTTG
GAGTAATAAATCTCTGGAACAGATTTGGAATCACACGACCTGGATGGAGTGGGACAGAGAAATTAACAAT
TACACAAGCTTAATACACTCCTTAATTGAAGAATCGCAAAACCAGCAAGAAAAGAATGAACAAGAATTAT
TGGAATTAGATAAATGGGCAAGTTTGTGGAATTGGTTTAACATAACAAATTGGCTGTGGTATATAAAATT
ATTCATAATGATAGTAGGAGGCTTGGTAGGTTTAAGAATAGTTTTTGCTGTACTTTCTATAGTGAATAGA
GTTAGGCAGGGATATTCACCATTATCGTTTCAGACCCACCTCCCAACCCCGAGGGGACCCGACAGGCCCG
AAGGAATAGAAGAAGAAGGTGGAGAGAGAGACAGAGACAGATCCATTCGATTAGTGAACGGATCGGCACT
GCGTGCGCCAATTCTGCAGACAAATGGCAGTATTCATCCACAATTTTAAAAGAAAAGGGGGGATTGGGGG
GTACAGTGCAGGGGAAAGAATAGTAGACATAATAGCAACAGACATACAAACTAAAGAATTACAAAAACAA
ATTACAAAAATTCAAAATTTTCGGGTTTATTACAGGGACAGCAGAGATCCAGTTTGGTTAGTACCGGGCC
CGCCCTGCAGGTCTAGAGATCCGACGCGCCATCTCTAGGCCCGCGCCGGCCCCCTCGCACGGACTTGTGG
GAGAAGCTCGGCTACTCCCCTGCCCCGGTTAATTTGCATATAATATTTCCTAGTAACTATAGAGGCTTAA
TGTGCGATAAAAGACAGATAATCTGTTCTTTTTAATACTAGCTACATTTTACATGATAGGCTTGGATTTC
TATAACTTCGTATAGCATACATTATACGAAGTTATAAACAGCACAAAAGGAAACTCACCCTAACTGTAAA
GTAATTGTGTGTTTTGAGACTATAAGTATCCCTTGGAGAACCACCTTGTTGGGTGGCGGCGTTGGGTTGA
GGTTTAAGAGCTAAGCTGGAAACAGCATAGCAAGTTTAAATAAGGCTAGTCCGTTATCAACTTGAAAAAG
TGGCACCGAGTCGGTGCTTTTTTTCTCGAGTACTAGGATCCATTAGGCGGCCGCCCTGCAGGGTGGATAA
CCGTATTACCGCCATGCATGTGCCCGTCAGTGGGCAGAGCGCACATCGCCCACAGTCCCCGAGAAGTTGG
GGGGAGGGGTCGGCAATTGAACCGGTGCCTAGAGAAGGTGGCGCGGGGTAAACTGGGAAAGTGATGTCGT
GTACTGGCTCCGCCTTTTTCCCGAGGGTGGGGGAGAACCGTATATAAGTGCAGTAGTCGCCGTGAACGTT
CTTTTTCGCAACGGGTTTGCCGCCAGAACACAGGTAAGTGCCGTGTGTGGTTCCCGCGGGCCTGGCCTCT
TTACGGGTTATGGCCCTTGCGTGCCTTGAATTACTTCCACCTGGCTGCAGTACGTGATTCTTGATCCCGA
GCTTCGGGTTGGAAGTGGGTGGGAGAGTTCGAGGCCTTGCGCTTAAGGAGCCCCTTCGCCTCGTGCTTGA
GTTGAGGCCTGGCCTGGGCGCTGGGGCCGCCGCGTGCGAATCTGGTGGCACCTTCGCGCCTGTCTCGCTG
CTTTCGATAAGTCTCTAGCCATTTAAAATTTTTGATGACCTGCTGCGACGCTTTTTTTCTGGCAAGATAG
TCTTGTAAATGCGGGCCAAGATCTGCACACTGGTATTTCGGTTTTTGGGGCCGCGGGCGGCGACGGGGCC
CGTGCGTCCCAGCGCACATGTTCGGCGAGGCGGGGCCTGCGAGCGCGGCCACCGAGAATCGGACGGGGGT
AGTCTCAAGCTGGCCGGCCTGCTCTGGTGCCTGGCCTCGCGCCGCCGTGTATCGCCCCGCCCTGGGCGGC
AAGGCTGGCCCGGTCGGCACCAGTTGCGTGAGCGGAAAGATGGCCGCTTCCCGGCCCTGCTGCAGGGAGC
TCAAAATGGAGGACGCGGCGCTCGGGAGAGCGGGCGGGTGAGTCACCCACACAAAGGAAAAGGGCCTTTC
CGTCCTCAGCCGTCGCTTCATGTGACTCCACGGAGTACCGGGCGCCGTCCAGGCACCTCGATTAGTTCTC
GCGCTTTTGGAGTACGTCGTCTTTAGGTTGGGGGGAGGGGTTTTATGCGATGGAGTTTCCCCACACTGAG
TGGGTGGAGACTGAAGTTAGGCCAGCTTGGCACTTGATGTAATTCTCCTTGGAATTTGCCCTTTTTGAGT
TTGGATCTTGGTTCATTCTCAAGCCTCAGACAGTGGTTCAAAGTTTTTTTCTTCCATTTCAGGTGTCGTG
AGCTAGCCCACCATGACCGAGTACAAGCCCACGGTGCGCCTCGCCACCCGCGACGACGTCCCCCGGGCCG
TACGCACCCTCGCCGCCGCGTTCGCCGACTACCCCGCCACGCGCCACACCGTCGACCCGGACCGCCACAT
CGAGCGGGTCACCGAGCTGCAAGAACTCTTCCTCACGCGCGTCGGGCTCGACATCGGCAAGGTGTGGGTC
GCGGACGACGGCGCCGCGGTGGCGGTCTGGACCACGCCGGAGAGCGTCGAAGCGGGGGCGGTGTTCGCCG
AGATCGGCCCGCGCATGGCCGAGTTGAGCGGTTCCCGGCTGGCCGCGCAGCAACAGATGGAAGGCCTCCT
GGCGCCGCACCGGCCCAAGGAGCCCGCGTGGTTCCTGGCCACCGTCGGCGTCTCGCCCGACCACCAGGGC
AAGGGTCTGGGCAGCGCCGTCGTGCTCCCCGGAGTGGAGGCGGCCGAGCGCGCCGGGGTGCCCGCCTTCC
TGGAGACCTCCGCGCCCCGCAACCTCCCCTTCTACGAGCGGCTCGGCTTCACCGTCACCGCCGACGTCGA
GGTGCCCGAAGGACCGCGCACCTGGTGCATGACCCGCAAGCCCGGTGCCGGATCGGGAGAGGGCAGAGGA
AGTCTGCTAACATGCGGTGACGTCGAGGAGAATCCTGGCCCACCGGTCGCCACCATGGTGAGCAAGGGCG
AGGAGCTGTTCACCGGGGTGGTGCCCATCCTGGTCGAGCTGGACGGCGACGTAAACGGCCACAAGTTCAG
CGTGTCCGGCGAGGGCGAGGGCGATGCCACCTACGGCAAGCTGACCCTGAAGTTCATCTGCACCACCGGC
AAGCTGCCGGTGCCCTGGCCCACCCTCGTGACCACCCTGACCCATGGCGTGCAGTGCTTCAGCCGCTACC
CCGACCACATGAAGCAGCACGACTTCTTCAAGTCCGCCATGCCCGAAGGCTACGTCCAGGAGCGCACCAT
CTTCTTCAAGGACGACGGCAACTACAAGACCCGCGCCGAGGTGAAGTTCGAGGGCGACACCCTGGTGAAC
CGCATCGAGCTGAAGGGCATCGACTTCAAGGAGGACGGCAACATCCTGGGGCACAAGCTGGAGTACAACT
ACAACAGCCACAACGTCTATATCATGGCCGACAAGCAGAAGAACGGCATCAAGGTGAACTTCAAGATCCG
CCACAACATCGAGGACGGCAGCGTGCAGCTCGCCGACCACTACCAGCAGAACACCCCCATCGGCGACGGC
CCCGTGCTGCTGCCCGACAACCACTACCTGAGCACCCAGTCCAAGCTGAGTAAAGACCCCAACGAGAAGC
GCGATCACATGGTCCTGCTGGAGTTCGTGACCGCCGCCGGGATCACTCTCGGCATGGACGAGCTGTACAA
GTAAGAATTCGTCGAGGGACCTAATAACTTCGTATAGCATACATTATACGAAGTTATACATGTTTAAGGG
TTCCGGTTCCACTAGGTACAATTCGATATCAAGCTTATCGATAATCAACCTCTGGATTACAAAATTTGTG
AAAGATTGACTGGTATTCTTAACTATGTTGCTCCTTTTACGCTATGTGGATACGCTGCTTTAATGCCTTT
GTATCATGCTATTGCTTCCCGTATGGCTTTCATTTTCTCCTCCTTGTATAAATCCTGGTTGCTGTCTCTT
TATGAGGAGTTGTGGCCCGTTGTCAGGCAACGTGGCGTGGTGTGCACTGTGTTTGCTGACGCAACCCCCA
CTGGTTGGGGCATTGCCACCACCTGTCAGCTCCTTTCCGGGACTTTCGCTTTCCCCCTCCCTATTGCCAC
GGCGGAACTCATCGCCGCCTGCCTTGCCCGCTGCTGGACAGGGGCTCGGCTGTTGGGCACTGACAATTCC
GTGGTGTTGTCGGGGAAATCATCGTCCTTTCCTTGGCTGCTCGCCTGTGTTGCCACCTGGATTCTGCGCG
GGACGTCCTTCTGCTACGTCCCTTCGGCCCTCAATCCAGCGGACCTTCCTTCCCGCGGCCTGCTGCCGGC
TCTGCGGCCTCTTCCGCGTCTTCGCCTTCGCCCTCAGACGAGTCGGATCTCCCTTTGGGCCGCCTCCCCG
CATCGATACCGTCGACCTCGATCGAGACCTAGAAAAACATGGAGCAATCACAAGTAGCAATACAGCAGCT
ACCAATGCTGATTGTGCCTGGCTAGAAGCACAAGAGGAGGAGGAGGTGGGTTTTCCAGTCACACCTCAGG
TACCTTTAAGACCAATGACTTACAAGGCAGCTGTAGATCTTAGCCACTTTTTAAAAGAAAAGGGGGGACT
GGAAGGGCTAATTCACTCCCAACGAAGACAAGATATCCTTGATCTGTGGATCTACCACACACAAGGCTAC
TTCCCTGATTGGCAGAACTACACACCAGGGCCAGGGATCAGATATCCACTGACCTTTGGATGGTGCTACA
AGCTAGTACCAGTTGAGCAAGAGAAGGTAGAAGAAGCCAATGAAGGAGAGAACACCCGCTTGTTACACCC
TGTGAGCCTGCATGGGATGGATGACCCGGAGAGAGAAGTATTAGAGTGGAGGTTTGACAGCCGCCTAGCA
TTTCATCACATGGCCCGAGAGCTGCATCCGGACTGTACTGGGTCTCTCTGGTTAGACCAGATCTGAGCCT
GGGAGCTCTCTGGCTAACTAGGGAACCCACTGCTTAAGCCTCAATAAAGCTTGCCTTGAGTGCTTCAAGT
AGTGTGTGCCCGTCTGTTGTGTGACTCTGGTAACTAGAGATCCCTCAGACCCTTTTAGTCAGTGTGGAAA
ATCTCTAGCAGCATGTGAGCAAAAGGCCAGCAAAAGGCCAGGAACCGTAAAAAGGCCGCGTTGCTGGCGT
TTTTCCATAGGCTCCGCCCCCCTGACGAGCATCACAAAAATCGACGCTCAAGTCAGAGGTGGCGAAACCC
GACAGGACTATAAAGATACCAGGCGTTTCCCCCTGGAAGCTCCCTCGTGCGCTCTCCTGTTCCGACCCTG
CCGCTTACCGGATACCTGTCCGCCTTTCTCCCTTCGGGAAGCGTGGCGCTTTCTCATAGCTCACGCTGTA
GGTATCTCAGTTCGGTGTAGGTCGTTCGCTCCAAGCTGGGCTGTGTGCACGAACCCCCCGTTCAGCCCGA
CCGCTGCGCCTTATCCGGTAACTATCGTCTTGAGTCCAACCCGGTAAGACACGACTTATCGCCACTGGCA
GCAGCCACTGGTAACAGGATTAGCAGAGCGAGGTATGTAGGCGGTGCTACAGAGTTCTTGAAGTGGTGGC
CTAACTACGGCTACACTAGAAGAACAGTATTTGGTATCTGCGCTCTGCTGAAGCCAGTTACCTTCGGAAA
AAGAGTTGGTAGCTCTTGATCCGGCAAACAAACCACCGCTGGTAGCGGTGGTTTTTTTGTTTGCAAGCAG
CAGATTACGCGCAGAAAAAAAGGATCTCAAGAAGATCCTTTGATCTTTTCTACGGGGTCTGACGCTCAGT
GGAACGAAAACTCACGTTAAGGGATTTTGGTCATGAGATTATCAAAAAGGATCTTCACCTAGATCCTTTT
AAATTAAAAATGAAGTTTTAAATCAATCTAAAGTATATATGAGTAAACTTGGTCTGACAGTTACCAATGC
TTAATCAGTGAGGCACCTATCTCAGCGATCTGTCTATTTCGTTCATCCATAGTTGCCTGACTCCCCGTCG
TGTAGATAACTACGATACGGGAGGGCTTACCATCTGGCCCCAGTGCTGCAATGATACCGCGAGACCCACG
CTCACCGGCTCCAGATTTATCAGCAATAAACCAGCCAGCCGGAAGGGCCGAGCGCAGAAGTGGTCCTGCA
ACTTTATCCGCCTCCATCCAGTCTATTAATTGTTGCCGGGAAGCTAGAGTAAGTAGTTCGCCAGTTAATA
GTTTGCGCAACGTTGTTGCCATTGCTACAGGCATCGTGGTGTCACGCTCGTCGTTTGGTATGGCTTCATT
CAGCTCCGGTTCCCAACGATCAAGGCGAGTTACATGATCCCCCATGTTGTGCAAAAAAGCGGTTAGCTCC
TTCGGTCCTCCGATCGTTGTCAGAAGTAAGTTGGCCGCAGTGTTATCACTCATGGTTATGGCAGCACTGC
ATAATTCTCTTACTGTCATGCCATCCGTAAGATGCTTTTCTGTGACTGGTGAGTACTCAACCAAGTCATT
CTGAGAATAGTGTATGCGGCGACCGAGTTGCTCTTGCCCGGCGTCAATACGGGATAATACCGCGCCACAT
AGCAGAACTTTAAAAGTGCTCATCATTGGAAAACGTTCTTCGGGGCGAAAACTCTCAAGGATCTTACCGC
TGTTGAGATCCAGTTCGATGTAACCCACTCGTGCACCCAACTGATCTTCAGCATCTTTTACTTTCACCAG
CGTTTCTGGGTGAGCAAAAACAGGAAGGCAAAATGCCGCAAAAAAGGGAATAAGGGCGACACGGAAATGT
TGAATACTCATACTCTTCCTTTTTCAATATTATTGAAGCATTTATCAGGGTTATTGTCTCATGAGCGGAT
ACATATTTGAATGTATTTAGAAAAATAAACAAATAGGGGTTCCGCGCACATTTCCCCGAAAAGTGCCACC
TGACGTCGACGGATCGGGAGATCTCCCGATCCCCTATGGTGCACTCTCAGTACAATCTGCTCTGATGCCG
CATAGTTAAGCCAGTATCTGCTCCCTGCTTGTGTGTTGGAGGTCGCTGAGTAGTGCGCGAGCAAAATTTA
AGCTACAACAAGGCAAGGCTTGACCGACAATTGCATGAAGAATCTGCTTAGGGTTAGGCGTTTTGCGCTG
CTTCGCGATGTACGGGCCAGATAT
